Addgene plasmid #143792: TFORF1344
Purpose: Lentiviral vector for overexpressing transcription factor ORFs with unique 24-bp barcodes. Barcodes facilitate identification of transcription factors in pooled screens.
Depositing lab: Feng Zhang. Depositing organization: Broad Institute. Publication: A transcription factor atlas of directed differentiation. Joung J, Ma S, Tay T, Geiger-Schuller KR, Kirchgatterer PC, Verdine VK, Guo B, Arias-Garcia MA, Allen WE, Singh A, Kuksenko O, Abudayyeh OO, Gootenberg JS, Fu Z, Macrae RK, Buenrostro JD, Regev A, Zhang F. Cell. 2023 Jan 5;186(1):209-229.e26. doi: 10.1016/j.cell.2022.11.026. PubMed 36608654.
Backbone
  Vector backbone: pLX_TRC317
  Backbone manufacturer: Broad Institute Genetic Perturbation Platform
  Backbone size w/o insert (bp): 8264
  Vector type: Mammalian Expression, Lentiviral
  Selectable markers: Puromycin
Growth in bacteria
  Bacterial resistance: Ampicillin, 100 μg/mL
  Growth temperature: 37°C
  Growth strain: NEB Stable
  Copy number: High Copy
Gene/Insert
  Gene/Insert name: FEZF2
  Species: H. sapiens (human)
  Insert size (bp): 1481
  Entrez Gene: FEZF2 (a.k.a. FEZ, FEZL, FKSG36, TOF, ZFP312, ZNF312)
  Promoter: EF1a
  Cloning method: Unknown
  Sequencing primers: 5′ GGGTGGAGACTGAAGTTAGGCCAG; 3′ CACATAGCGTAAAAGGAGCAACATAG
Terms and licenses: Academic/Nonprofit Terms; Industry Terms: Not Available to Industry
Depositor comments: NM_018008,ENST00000486811,ENST00000283268,ENST00000475839 . The transcription factor ORF portion of this plasmid was synthesized by Genewiz. Please test multiple small colonies in case of plasmid recombination. To make this collection available in a timely manner, a portion of this collection was not fully sequenced by Addgene. If an Addgene verified full plasmid sequence is not available, please contact us prior to placing an order to request the full sequence.
How to cite: TFORF1344 was a gift from Feng Zhang (Addgene plasmid # 143792 ; http://n2t.net/addgene:143792 ; RRID:Addgene_143792)
