[The description below was written by a language model from this plasmid's Addgene catalogue record and pLannotate feature annotations shown in this document.]
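Description:
TFORF1344 is a third-generation-style, self-inactivating lentiviral expression plasmid built on the pLX_TRC317 backbone and carrying the human transcription factor FEZF2 as its open reading frame. It belongs to a barcoded transcription factor ORF collection in which each clone bears a unique 24-bp barcode, so that the factor delivered to a cell can be identified by sequencing in pooled overexpression screens. In bacteria the plasmid is maintained through a high-copy ColE1/pUC-type origin with ampicillin resistance (β-lactamase). An f1 origin and remnants of a lac/T7/T3 cloning region are also present in the backbone. The depositor notes that the plasmid can recombine, as is common for LTR-containing vectors.

The viral portion begins with an RSV promoter fused to a truncated HIV-1 5' LTR, which allows Tat-independent transcription of the genomic RNA. This is followed by the Ψ packaging signal with a gag fragment and by the RRE for Rev-dependent nuclear export. An SV40 early promoter/origin then drives the puromycin N-acetyltransferase gene for selection of transduced mammalian cells. A cPPT/CTS element, which aids nuclear import of the viral genome, precedes the EF-1α promoter that constitutively expresses FEZF2, a zinc-finger transcriptional repressor involved in specifying corticospinal and other subcerebral projection neurons. Downstream lie a short stretch annotated as a U6 promoter fragment, a WPRE to enhance transcript stability and expression, and the ΔU3 3' LTR, with an SV40 polyadenylation signal outside the provirus. The barcode itself is not annotated in the feature table, so its position is not stated. The construct is suited to producing lentivirus for stable FEZF2 overexpression, for example in directed differentiation studies.
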