Features (pLannotate 1.2.2; 31 found; start..end, strand, type, name):
      5..231     +  promoter       RSV promoter: Rous sarcoma virus enhancer/promoter
    232..412     +  LTR            5' LTR (truncated): truncated 5' long terminal repeat (LTR) from HIV-1
    459..584     +  misc_feature   HIV-1 Ψ: packaging signal of human immunodeficiency virus type 1
    568..931     +  CDS            HIV-1 gag (fragment): gag protein from human immunodeficiency virus 1; gag
   1077..1310    +  misc_feature   RRE: The Rev response element (RRE) of HIV-1 allows for Rev-dependent mRNA export from the nucleus to the cytoplasm.
   1687..1713    +  CDS            Rev (fragment): human immunodeficiency virus 1 (HIV-1) Rev protein; rev; enhances nuclear export of unspliced and incompletely spliced viral mRNAs
   1720..1743    +  promoter       SV40 promoter (fragment): SV40 early promoter
   1744..1815    +  promoter       SV40 promoter (fragment): SV40 enhancer and early promoter
   1839..1974    +  rep_origin     SV40 ori: SV40 origin of replication
   2020..2616    +  CDS            PuroR (fragment): puromycin N-acetyltransferase; pac from Streptomyces; confers resistance to puromycin
   2665..2782    +  misc_feature   cPPT/CTS: central polypurine tract and central termination sequence of HIV-1
   2847..2913    +  CDS            small t antigen (fragment): SV40 (simian virus 40) small t antigen
   2920..4098    +  promoter       EF-1α promoter: strong constitutive promoter for human elongation factor EF-1α
   4115..5491    +  CDS            FEZF2: FEZF2_HUMAN - Also known as FEZL, ZNF312. Experimental evidence at transcript level: Swiss-Prot protein existence level 2. Transcription repressor. Required for the specification of corticospinal motor neurons and other subcerebral projection neurons. May play a role in layer and neuronal subtype-specific patterning of subcortical projections and axonal fasciculation. Controls the development of dendritic arborization and spines of large layer V pyramidal neurons. May be involved in innate immunity (By similarity). From Homo sapiens (Human).
   5507..5560    +  promoter       U6 promoter (fragment): RNA polymerase III promoter for human U6 snRNA
   5602..6190    +  misc_feature   WPRE: woodchuck hepatitis virus posttranscriptional regulatory element
   6241..6260    +  misc_feature   cPPT/CTS (fragment): central polypurine tract and central termination sequence of HIV-1
   6262..6495    +  LTR            3' LTR (ΔU3): self-inactivating 3' long terminal repeat (LTR) from HIV-1
   6573..6694    +  polyA_signal   SV40 poly(A) signal: SV40 polyadenylation signal
   6734..6869    +  rep_origin     SV40 ori: SV40 origin of replication
   6890..6908    -  promoter       T7 promoter: promoter for bacteriophage T7 RNA polymerase
   6916..7071    +  CDS            lacZα (fragment): LacZα fragment of β-galactosidase; lacZ fragment
   7076..7504    +  rep_origin     f1 ori (sequence partly withheld): f1 bacteriophage origin of replication; arrow indicates direction of (+) strand synthesis
   7557..7661    +  promoter       AmpR promoter: bla
   7662..8522    +  CDS            AmpR: β-lactamase; bla; confers resistance to ampicillin, carbenicillin, and related antibiotics
   8693..9281    +  rep_origin     ori: high-copy-number ColE1/pMB1/pBR322/pUC origin of replication
   9464..9556    +  CDS            lacI (fragment): lac repressor; lacI; The lac repressor binds to the lac operator to inhibit transcription in E. coli. This inhibition can be relieved by adding lactose or isopropyl-β-D-thiogalactopyranoside (IPTG).
   9569..9590    +  protein_bind   CAP binding site: CAP binding activates transcription in the presence of cAMP. E. coli catabolite activator protein
   9605..9635    +  promoter       lac promoter: promoter for the E. coli lac operon
   9643..9659    +  protein_bind   lac operator: The lac repressor binds to the lac operator to inhibit transcription in E. coli. This inhibition can be relieved by adding lactose or isopropyl-β-D-thiogalactopyranoside (IPTG). lac repressor encoded by lacI
   9704..9722    +  promoter       T3 promoter: promoter for bacteriophage T3 RNA polymerase
>Addgene plasmid #143792 | TFORF1344 | addgene full sequence | sequence record 396243 | Addgene NGS Result
TTAATGTAGTCTTATGCAATACTCTTGTAGTCTTGCAACATGGTAACGATGAGTTAGCAACATGCCTTAC
AAGGAGAGAAAAAGCACCGTGCATGCCGATTGGTGGAAGTAAGGTGGTACGATCGTGCCTTATTAGGAAG
GCAACAGACGGGTCTGACATGGATTGGACGAACCACTGAATTGCCGCATTGCAGAGATATTGTATTTAAG
TGCCTAGCTCGATACATAAACGGGTCTCTCTGGTTAGACCAGATCTGAGCCTGGGAGCTCTCTGGCTAAC
TAGGGAACCCACTGCTTAAGCCTCAATAAAGCTTGCCTTGAGTGCTTCAAGTAGTGTGTGCCCGTCTGTT
GTGTGACTCTGGTAACTAGAGATCCCTCAGACCCTTTTAGTCAGTGTGGAAAATCTCTAGCAGTGGCGCC
CGAACAGGGACTTGAAAGCGAAAGGGAAACCAGAGGAGCTCTCTCGACGCAGGACTCGGCTTGCTGAAGC
GCGCACGGCAAGAGGCGAGGGGCGGCGACTGGTGAGTACGCCAAAAATTTTGACTAGCGGAGGCTAGAAG
GAGAGAGATGGGTGCGAGAGCGTCAGTATTAAGCGGGGGAGAATTAGATCGCGATGGGAAAAAATTCGGT
TAAGGCCAGGGGGAAAGAAAAAATATAAATTAAAACATATAGTATGGGCAAGCAGGGAGCTAGAACGATT
CGCAGTTAATCCTGGCCTGTTAGAAACATCAGAAGGCTGTAGACAAATACTGGGACAGCTACAACCATCC
CTTCAGACAGGATCAGAAGAACTTAGATCATTATATAATACAGTAGCAACCCTCTATTGTGTGCATCAAA
GGATAGAGATAAAAGACACCAAGGAAGCTTTAGACAAGATAGAGGAAGAGCAAAACAAAAGTAAGACCAC
CGCACAGCAAGCGGCCGCTGATCTTCAGACCTGGAGGAGGAGATATGAGGGACAATTGGAGAAGTGAATT
ATATAAATATAAAGTAGTAAAAATTGAACCATTAGGAGTAGCACCCACCAAGGCAAAGAGAAGAGTGGTG
CAGAGAGAAAAAAGAGCAGTGGGAATAGGAGCTTTGTTCCTTGGGTTCTTGGGAGCAGCAGGAAGCACTA
TGGGCGCAGCGTCAATGACGCTGACGGTACAGGCCAGACAATTATTGTCTGGTATAGTGCAGCAGCAGAA
CAATTTGCTGAGGGCTATTGAGGCGCAACAGCATCTGTTGCAACTCACAGTCTGGGGCATCAAGCAGCTC
CAGGCAAGAATCCTGGCTGTGGAAAGATACCTAAAGGATCAACAGCTCCTGGGGATTTGGGGTTGCTCTG
GAAAACTCATTTGCACCACTGCTGTGCCTTGGAATGCTAGTTGGAGTAATAAATCTCTGGAACAGATTTG
GAATCACACGACCTGGATGGAGTGGGACAGAGAAATTAACAATTACACAAGCTTAATACACTCCTTAATT
GAAGAATCGCAAAACCAGCAAGAAAAGAATGAACAAGAATTATTGGAATTAGATAAATGGGCAAGTTTGT
GGAATTGGTTTAACATAACAAATTGGCTGTGGTATATAAAATTATTCATAATGATAGTAGGAGGCTTGGT
AGGTTTAAGAATAGTTTTTGCTGTACTTTCTATAGTGAATAGAGTTAGGCAGGGATATTCACCATTATCG
TTTCAGACCCACCTCCCAACCCCGAGGGGACCCATGCATTGCATCTCAATTAGTCAGCAACCAGGTGTGG
AAAGTCCCCAGGCTCCCCAGCAGGCAGAAGTATGCAAAGCATGCGTCTCAATTAGTCAGCAACCATAGTC
CCGCCCCTAACTCCGCCCATCCCGCCCCTAACTCCGCCCAGTTCCGCCCATTCTCCGCCCCATGGCTGAC
TAATTTTTTTTATTTATGCAGAGGCCGAGGCCGCCTCGGCCTCTGAGCTATTCCAGAAGTAGTGAGGAGG
CTTTTTTGGAGGCCTAGGCTTTTGCAAAAAGCTTTCTAGAGGTACCACCGGAGCTTACCATGACCGAGTA
CAAGCCCACGGTGCGCCTCGCCACCCGCGACGACGTCCCCAGGGCCGTACGCACCCTCGCCGCCGCGTTC
GCCGACTACCCCGCCACGCGCCACACCGTCGATCCGGACCGCCACATCGAGCGGGTCACCGAGCTGCAAG
AACTCTTCCTCACGCGCGTCGGGCTCGACATCGGCAAGGTGTGGGTCGCGGACGACGGCGCCGCCGTGGC
GGTCTGGACCACGCCGGAGAGCGTCGAAGCGGGGGCGGTGTTCGCCGAGATCGGCCCGCGCATGGCCGAG
TTGAGCGGTTCCCGGCTGGCCGCGCAGCAACAGATGGAAGGCCTCCTGGCGCCGCACCGGCCCAAGGAGC
CCGCGTGGTTCCTGGCCACCGTCGGCGTCTCGCCCGACCACCAGGGCAAGGGTCTGGGCAGCGCCGTCGT
GCTCCCCGGAGTGGAGGCGGCCGAGCGCGCCGGGGTGCCCGCCTTCCTGGAGACCTCCGCGCCCCGCAAC
CTCCCCTTCTACGAGCGGCTCGGCTTCACCGTCACCGCCGACGTCGAGGTGCCCGAAGGACCGCGCACCT
GGTGCATGACCCGCAAGCCCGGTGCCAGTTAACGAATTCTAGATCTTGAGACAAATGGCAGTATTCATCC
ACAATTTTAAAAGAAAAGGGGGGATTGGGGGGTACAGTGCAGGGGAAAGAATAGTAGACATAATAGCAAC
AGACATACAAACTAAAGAATTACAAAAACAAATTACAAAAATTCAAAATTTTCGGGTTTATTACAGGGAC
AGCAGAGATCCACTTTGGCGCCGGCTCGAGGCCTGCAGGTGCAAAGATGGATAAAGTTTTAAACAGAGAG
GAATCTTTGCAGCTAATGGACCTTCTAGGTCTTGAAAGGAGTGGGAATTGGCTCCGGTGCCCGTCAGTGG
GCAGAGCGCACATCGCCCACAGTCCCCGAGAAGTTGGGGGGAGGGGTCGGCAATTGAACCGGTGCCTAGA
GAAGGTGGCGCGGGGTAAACTGGGAAAGTGATGTCGTGTACTGGCTCCGCCTTTTTCCCGAGGGTGGGGG
AGAACCGTATATAAGTGCAGTAGTCGCCGTGAACGTTCTTTTTCGCAACGGGTTTGCCGCCAGAACACAG
GTAAGTGCCGTGTGTGGTTCCCGCGGGCCTGGCCTCTTTACGGGTTATGGCCCTTGCGTGCCTTGAATTA
CTTCCACCTGGCTGCAGTACGTGATTCTTGATCCCGAGCTTCGGGTTGGAAGTGGGTGGGAGAGTTCGAG
GCCTTGCGCTTAAGGAGCCCCTTCGCCTCGTGCTTGAGTTGAGGCCTGGCCTGGGCGCTGGGGCCGCCGC
GTGCGAATCTGGTGGCACCTTCGCGCCTGTCTCGCTGCTTTCGATAAGTCTCTAGCCATTTAAAATTTTT
GATGACCTGCTGCGACGCTTTTTTTCTGGCAAGATAGTCTTGTAAATGCGGGCCAAGATCTGCACACTGG
TATTTCGGTTTTTGGGGCCGCGGGCGGCGACGGGGCCCGTGCGTCCCAGCGCACATGTTCGGCGAGGCGG
GGCCTGCGAGCGCGGCCACCGAGAATCGGACGGGGGTAGTCTCAAGCTGGCCGGCCTGCTCTGGTGCCTG
GCCTCGCGCCGCCGTGTATCGCCCCGCCCTGGGCGGCAAGGCTGGCCCGGTCGGCACCAGTTGCGTGAGC
GGAAAGATGGCCGCTTCCCGGCCCTGCTGCAGGGAGCTCAAAATGGAGGACGCGGCGCTCGGGAGAGCGG
GCGGGTGAGTCACCCACACAAAGGAAAAGGGCCTTTCCGTCCTCAGCCGTCGCTTCATGTGACTCCACGG
AGTACCGGGCGCCGTCCAGGCACCTCGATTAGTTCTCGAGCTTTTGGAGTACGTCGTCTTTAGGTTGGGG
GGAGGGGTTTTATGCGATGGAGTTTCCCCACACTGAGTGGGTGGAGACTGAAGTTAGGCCAGCTTGGCAC
TTGATGTAATTCTCCTTGGAATTTGCCCTTTTTGAGTTTGGATCTTGGTTCATTCTCAAGCCTCAGACAG
TGGTTCAAAGTTTTTTTCTTCCATTTCAGGTGTCGTGAGGCTAGCACCGCCACCATGGCAAGCTCGGCTT
CCCTGGAGACCATGGTGCCCCCGGCCTGCCCGCGCGCCGGAGCGTCGCCGGCCACTTCCAAGACACTGGC
CTTTTCCATCGAGCGCATCATGGCCAAGACGTCGGAGCCCCGTGCGCCCTTTGAGCCCCGGCCTGGAGCG
CTAGAGGCGGACGGCAGCCAGGGCAAGAAACTGCTCAACCTCTGCTCGCCGCTGCCCTGTATGATCCCCC
TCCAGCCCCTAGGCTACGAGGTGCCGTCAAAGACACTGCTCAGTTACTCGGAGCTCTGGAAAAGCAGCCT
CCGGGCGGGCGGCGGCGGAGGCGGCGGCGGCGGTGGCGGCGGCGGCGGCGGGGGGGCCCCAGTGTGCGGC
GCCAGCGGCTTGTGCAAAACCAACTGTGGCGTGTGCTGCAAGGCCGAGCTGGGCCTGGCGCCGTCCGCGC
TGCCCGCGGGCAGGGTCATCAAGCCGCAGGTCATCAACCAGGCTGTGGGGCTGCCGGCCAGCGGCTCGCT
CTACTACTTCAACTACCTGGACTCGACCGCGTACCCGCCGTCTGAGCTCCTCAGCGGCCACCTCTTCCCG
TCTGGCCTCCTCAATGCGCAGGCCCCCGCCGCCCTGGCTGCTCACCCCAAGCTCTTTCTGCTGGAGAACG
CCAAGCTGGCCGGCCTGGCTGCGGACAAGTTCCCCCACCCGGCTCCCTATCCCCATAAGGAGCGCTTGCC
GGCGCCGCTGGAGCAGGTACTGAAGGAAAACTCGGCCCTGACTGCCGAGCGCGGAGGCGTCAAGGGCCAC
AGCAAGCTGCCAGGAGGCTCCGCAGATGGCAAGCCCAAAAACTTCACCTGCGAGGTGTGCGGCAAGGTGT
TTAACGCTCACTATAATCTCACCCGCCACATGCCGGTCCACACCGGAGCCAGACCGTTCGTGTGCAAAGT
CTGCGGCAAAGGCTTTCGCCAGGCCAGCACGCTCTGCAGGCACAAAATTATCCACACCCAGGAAAAGCCA
CATAAATGCAACCAGTGCGGCAAAGCGTTCAACCGCAGCTCCACGCTCAACACGCATATCCGCATCCACG
CGGGCTACAAGCCCTTCGTCTGCGAATTTTGCGGCAAAGGCTTTCACCAAAAAGGGAACTACAAGAACCA
CAAGCTGACCCACAGCGGCGAGAAGCAGTACAAATGTACCATCTGCAACAAGGCCTTCCACCAGGTCTAC
AACCTAACCTTCCATATGCACACCCACAACGACAAGAAGCCTTTCACGTGCGCCACTTGCGGCAAAGGGT
TTTGCAGAAACTTTGACTTAAAGAAACATGTGCGCAAACTCCACGACAGCGTGGGCCCTGCTGCCCCCTC
CGCAAAGGACCTGACTAGGACAGTGCAGAGCTAGTAATGAACTAGTCCGTAACTTGAAAGTATTTCGATT
TCTTGGCTTTATATATCTTGTGGAAAGGACGAGAACCCTTTACGACGCTACGCACCACGCGTTAAGTCGA
CAATCAACCTCTGGATTACAAAATTTGTGAAAGATTGACTGGTATTCTTAACTATGTTGCTCCTTTTACG
CTATGTGGATACGCTGCTTTAATGCCTTTGTATCATGCTATTGCTTCCCGTATGGCTTTCATTTTCTCCT
CCTTGTATAAATCCTGGTTGCTGTCTCTTTATGAGGAGTTGTGGCCCGTTGTCAGGCAACGTGGCGTGGT
GTGCACTGTGTTTGCTGACGCAACCCCCACTGGTTGGGGCATTGCCACCACCTGTCAGCTCCTTTCCGGG
ACTTTCGCTTTCCCCCTCCCTATTGCCACGGCGGAACTCATCGCCGCCTGCCTTGCCCGCTGCTGGACAG
GGGCTCGGCTGTTGGGCACTGACAATTCCGTGGTGTTGTCGGGGAAATCATCGTCCTTTCCTTGGCTGCT
CGCCTGTGTTGCCACCTGGATTCTGCGCGGGACGTCCTTCTGCTACGTCCCTTCGGCCCTCAATCCAGCG
GACCTTCCTTCCCGCGGCCTGCTGCCGGCTCTGCGGCCTCTTCCGCGTCTTCGCCTTCGCCCTCAGACGA
GTCGGATCTCCCTTTGGGCCGCCTCCCCGCGTCGACTTTAAGACCAATGACTTACAAGGCAGCTGTAGAT
CTTAGCCACTTTTTAAAAGAAAAGGGGGGACTGGAAGGGCTAATTCACTCCCAACGAAGACAAGATCTGC
TTTTTGCTTGTACTGGGTCTCTCTGGTTAGACCAGATCTGAGCCTGGGAGCTCTCTGGCTAACTAGGGAA
CCCACTGCTTAAGCCTCAATAAAGCTTGCCTTGAGTGCTTCAAGTAGTGTGTGCCCGTCTGTTGTGTGAC
TCTGGTAACTAGAGATCCCTCAGACCCTTTTAGTCAGTGTGGAAAATCTCTAGCAGTACGTATAGTAGTT
CATGTCATCTTATTATTCAGTATTTATAACTTGCAAAGAAATGAATATCAGAGAGTGAGAGGAACTTGTT
TATTGCAGCTTATAATGGTTACAAATAAAGCAATAGCATCACAAATTTCACAAATAAAGCATTTTTTTCA
CTGCATTCTAGTTGTGGTTTGTCCAAACTCATCAATGTATCTTATCATGTCTGGCTCTAGCTATCCCGCC
CCTAACTCCGCCCATCCCGCCCCTAACTCCGCCCAGTTCCGCCCATTCTCCGCCCCATGGCTGACTAATT
TTTTTTATTTATGCAGAGGCCGAGGCCGCCTCGGCCTCTGAGCTATTCCAGAAGTAGTGAGGAGGCTTTT
TTGGAGGCCTAGGGACGTACCCAATTCGCCCTATAGTGAGTCGTATTACGCGCGCTCACTGGCCGTCGTT
TTACAACGTCGTGACTGGGAAAACCCTGGCGTTACCCAACTTAATCGCCTTGCAGCACATCCCCCTTTCG
CCAGCTGGCGTAATAGCGAAGAGGCCCGCACCGATCGCCCTTCCCAACAGTTGCGCAGCCTGAATGGCGA
ATGGG
[124 nt withheld, positions 7076-7199]
C
[91 nt withheld, positions 7201-7291]
A
[49 nt withheld, positions 7293-7341]
CCTTTGACGTTGGAGTCCACGTTCTTT
[37 nt withheld, positions 7369-7405]
ACCCTATCTCGGTCTATTCTTTTGATTTATAAGGGATTTTGCCGATTTCGGCCTATTGGTTAAAAAATGA
GCTGATTTAACAAAAATTTAACGCGAATTTTAACAAAATATTAACGCTTACAATTTAGGTGGCACTTTTC
GGGGAAATGTGCGCGGAACCCCTATTTGTTTATTTTTCTAAATACATTCAAATATGTATCCGCTCATGAG
ACAATAACCCTGATAAATGCTTCAATAATATTGAAAAAGGAAGAGTATGAGTATTCAACATTTCCGTGTC
GCCCTTATTCCCTTTTTTGCGGCATTTTGCCTTCCTGTTTTTGCTCACCCAGAAACGCTGGTGAAAGTAA
AAGATGCTGAAGATCAGTTGGGTGCACGAGTGGGTTACATCGAACTGGATCTCAACAGCGGTAAGATCCT
TGAGAGTTTTCGCCCCGAAGAACGTTTTCCAATGATGAGCACTTTTAAAGTTCTGCTATGTGGCGCGGTA
TTATCCCGTATTGACGCCGGGCAAGAGCAACTCGGTCGCCGCATACACTATTCTCAGAATGACTTGGTTG
AGTACTCACCAGTCACAGAAAAGCATCTTACGGATGGCATGACAGTAAGAGAATTATGCAGTGCTGCCAT
AACCATGAGTGATAACACTGCGGCCAACTTACTTCTGACAACGATCGGAGGACCGAAGGAGCTAACCGCT
TTTTTGCACAACATGGGGGATCATGTAACTCGCCTTGATCGTTGGGAACCGGAGCTGAATGAAGCCATAC
CAAACGACGAGCGTGACACCACGATGCCTGTAGCAATGGCAACAACGTTGCGCAAACTATTAACTGGCGA
ACTACTTACTCTAGCTTCCCGGCAACAATTAATAGACTGGATGGAGGCGGATAAAGTTGCAGGACCACTT
CTGCGCTCGGCCCTTCCGGCTGGCTGGTTTATTGCTGATAAATCTGGAGCCGGTGAGCGTGGGTCTCGCG
GTATCATTGCAGCACTGGGGCCAGATGGTAAGCCCTCCCGTATCGTAGTTATCTACACGACGGGGAGTCA
GGCAACTATGGATGAACGAAATAGACAGATCGCTGAGATAGGTGCCTCACTGATTAAGCATTGGTAACTG
TCAGACCAAGTTTACTCATATATACTTTAGATTGATTTAAAACTTCATTTTTAATTTAAAAGGATCTAGG
TGAAGATCCTTTTTGATAATCTCATGACCAAAATCCCTTAACGTGAGTTTTCGTTCCACTGAGCGTCAGA
CCCCGTAGAAAAGATCAAAGGATCTTCTTGAGATCCTTTTTTTCTGCGCGTAATCTGCTGCTTGCAAACA
AAAAAACCACCGCTACCAGCGGTGGTTTGTTTGCCGGATCAAGAGCTACCAACTCTTTTTCCGAAGGTAA
CTGGCTTCAGCAGAGCGCAGATACCAAATACTGTTCTTCTAGTGTAGCCGTAGTTAGGCCACCACTTCAA
GAACTCTGTAGCACCGCCTACATACCTCGCTCTGCTAATCCTGTTACCAGTGGCTGCTGCCAGTGGCGAT
AAGTCGTGTCTTACCGGGTTGGACTCAAGACGATAGTTACCGGATAAGGCGCAGCGGTCGGGCTGAACGG
GGGGTTCGTGCACACAGCCCAGCTTGGAGCGAACGACCTACACCGAACTGAGATACCTACAGCGTGAGCT
ATGAGAAAGCGCCACGCTTCCCGAAGGGAGAAAGGCGGACAGGTATCCGGTAAGCGGCAGGGTCGGAACA
GGAGAGCGCACGAGGGAGCTTCCAGGGGGAAACGCCTGGTATCTTTATAGTCCTGTCGGGTTTCGCCACC
TCTGACTTGAGCGTCGATTTTTGTGATGCTCGTCAGGGGGGCGGAGCCTATGGAAAAACGCCAGCAACGC
GGCCTTTTTACGGTTCCTGGCCTTTTGCTGGCCTTTTGCTCACATGTTCTTTCCTGCGTTATCCCCTGAT
TCTGTGGATAACCGTATTACCGCCTTTGAGTGAGCTGATACCGCTCGCCGCAGCCGAACGACCGAGCGCA
GCGAGTCAGTGAGCGAGGAAGCGGAAGAGCGCCCAATACGCAAACCGCCTCTCCCCGCGCGTTGGCCGAT
TCATTAATGCAGCTGGCACGACAGGTTTCCCGACTGGAAAGCGGGCAGTGAGCGCAACGCAATTAATGTG
AGTTAGCTCACTCATTAGGCACCCCAGGCTTTACACTTTATGCTTCCGGCTCGTATGTTGTGTGGAATTG
TGAGCGGATAACAATTTCACACAGGAAACAGCTATGACCATGATTACGCCAAGCGCGCAATTAACCCTCA
CTAAAGGGAACAAAAGCTGGAGCTGCAAGC
