>Addgene plasmid #143792 | TFORF1344 | depositor partial sequence | sequence record 283503 | Insert
ACCGCCACCATGGCAAGCTCGGCTTCCCTGGAGACCATGGTGCCCCCGGCCTGCCCGCGCGCCGGAGCGT
CGCCGGCCACTTCCAAGACACTGGCCTTTTCCATCGAGCGCATCATGGCCAAGACGTCGGAGCCCCGTGC
GCCCTTTGAGCCCCGGCCTGGAGCGCTAGAGGCGGACGGCAGCCAGGGCAAGAAACTGCTCAACCTCTGC
TCGCCGCTGCCCTGTATGATCCCCCTCCAGCCCCTAGGCTACGAGGTGCCGTCAAAGACACTGCTCAGTT
ACTCGGAGCTCTGGAAAAGCAGCCTCCGGGCGGGCGGCGGCGGAGGCGGCGGCGGCGGTGGCGGCGGCGG
CGGCGGGGGGGCCCCAGTGTGCGGCGCCAGCGGCTTGTGCAAAACCAACTGTGGCGTGTGCTGCAAGGCC
GAGCTGGGCCTGGCGCCGTCCGCGCTGCCCGCGGGCAGGGTCATCAAGCCGCAGGTCATCAACCAGGCTG
TGGGGCTGCCGGCCAGCGGCTCGCTCTACTACTTCAACTACCTGGACTCGACCGCGTACCCGCCGTCTGA
GCTCCTCAGCGGCCACCTCTTCCCGTCTGGCCTCCTCAATGCGCAGGCCCCCGCCGCCCTGGCTGCTCAC
CCCAAGCTCTTTCTGCTGGAGAACGCCAAGCTGGCCGGCCTGGCTGCGGACAAGTTCCCCCACCCGGCTC
CCTATCCCCATAAGGAGCGCTTGCCGGCGCCGCTGGAGCAGGTACTGAAGGAAAACTCGGCCCTGACTGC
CGAGCGCGGAGGCGTCAAGGGCCACAGCAAGCTGCCAGGAGGCTCCGCAGATGGCAAGCCCAAAAACTTC
ACCTGCGAGGTGTGCGGCAAGGTGTTTAACGCTCACTATAATCTCACCCGCCACATGCCGGTCCACACCG
GAGCCAGACCGTTCGTGTGCAAAGTCTGCGGCAAAGGCTTTCGCCAGGCCAGCACGCTCTGCAGGCACAA
AATTATCCACACCCAGGAAAAGCCACATAAATGCAACCAGTGCGGCAAAGCGTTCAACCGCAGCTCCACG
CTCAACACGCATATCCGCATCCACGCGGGCTACAAGCCCTTCGTCTGCGAATTTTGCGGCAAAGGCTTTC
ACCAAAAAGGGAACTACAAGAACCACAAGCTGACCCACAGCGGCGAGAAGCAGTACAAATGTACCATCTG
CAACAAGGCCTTCCACCAGGTCTACAACCTAACCTTCCATATGCACACCCACAACGACAAGAAGCCTTTC
ACGTGCGCCACTTGCGGCAAAGGGTTTTGCAGAAACTTTGACTTAAAGAAACATGTGCGCAAACTCCACG
ACAGCGTGGGCCCTGCTGCCCCCTCCGCAAAGGACCTGACTAGGACAGTGCAGAGCTAGTAATGAACTAG
TCCGTAACTTGAAAGTATTTCGATTTCTTGGCTTTATATATCTTGTGGAAAGGACGAGAACCCTTTACGA
CGCTACGCACC
