>Addgene plasmid #143792 | TFORF1344 | depositor partial sequence | sequence record 283504 | Barcode
GAACCCTTTACGACGCTACGCACC
